Addgene plasmid #114365: pET-21a_3xNLS_SpCas9_protein_expression
Purpose: Protein expression plasmid for 3xNLS SpCas9 in pET-21a backbone
Depositing lab: Scot Wolfe. Depositing organization: University of Massachusetts, Worcester. Publication: Highly efficient therapeutic gene editing of human hematopoietic stem cells. Wu Y, Zeng J, Roscoe BP, Liu P, Yao Q, Lazzarotto CR, Clement K, Cole MA, Luk K, Baricordi C, Shen AH, Ren C, Esrick EB, Manis JP, Dorfman DM, Williams DA, Biffi A, Brugnara C, Biasco L, Brendel C, Pinello L, Tsai SQ, Wolfe SA, Bauer DE. Nat Med. 2019 May;25(5):776-783. doi: 10.1038/s41591-019-0401-y. Epub 2019 Mar 25. PubMed 30911135.
Backbone
  Vector backbone: pET-21 a
  Backbone size w/o insert (bp): 5400
  Total vector size (bp): 9705
  Vector type: Bacterial Expression, CRISPR
Growth in bacteria
  Bacterial resistance: Ampicillin, 100 μg/mL
  Growth temperature: 37°C
  Growth strain: DH5alpha
  Copy number: High Copy
Gene/Insert
  Gene/Insert name: 3xNLS_SpCas9
  Species: Synthetic; S. pyogenes
  Insert size (bp): 4262
  Promoter: T7
  Tag / fusion protein: NLS (N terminal on insert); NLS (C terminal on insert)
  Cloning method: Gibson Cloning
  Sequencing primers: 5′ T7 promoter; 3′ T7 terminator
Terms and licenses: Academic/Nonprofit Terms; Industry Terms: Not Available to Industry
Depositor comments: This plasmid is also associated with the following publication: PMID 30911135: Highly efficient therapeutic gene editing of human hematopoietic stem cells
How to cite: pET-21a_3xNLS_SpCas9_protein_expression was a gift from Scot Wolfe (Addgene plasmid # 114365 ; http://n2t.net/addgene:114365 ; RRID:Addgene_114365)
