[The description below was written by a language model from this plasmid's Addgene catalogue record and the feature table of its GenBank file.]
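Description:
pET-21a_3xNLS_SpCas9_protein_expression is a bacterial expression plasmid built on the pET-21a backbone for producing recombinant Streptococcus pyogenes Cas9 carrying three nuclear localization signals. It replicates in E. coli from a ColE1/pBR322-type origin, with the bom region and rop gene retained, and is selected with ampicillin through the bla (AmpR) gene. An f1 origin is also present. The catalogue lists the plasmid as high copy, although rop is normally associated with lower copy number. The catalogue gives a total size of 9705 bp, whereas the held sequence record is 9674 bp.

The open reading frame is driven by a T7 promoter immediately followed by a lac operator, and the backbone supplies lacI, so transcription depends on T7 RNA polymerase in the host and is held off by lac repressor until induced with IPTG or lactose. A T7 gene 10 ribosome binding site and the gene 10 leader (T7 tag) promote efficient translation. Downstream of the leader come an N-terminal NLS, the full-length Cas9 coding sequence, then an SV40 large T antigen NLS and a bipartite nucleoplasmin NLS, followed by a C-terminal 6xHis tag for affinity purification and the T7 terminator. The insert was assembled by Gibson cloning.

The multiple NLSs serve no role in bacteria. They are intended to improve nuclear import once the purified protein is delivered into eukaryotic cells. The associated publication concerns therapeutic gene editing of human hematopoietic stem cells, consistent with using the purified protein with guide RNA for genome editing.
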