LOCUS       Exported 9674 bp ds-DNA circular SYN 12-MAY-2021
DEFINITION  Protein expression plasmid for 3xNLS SpCas9 in pET-21a backbone.
ACCESSION   .
VERSION     .
KEYWORDS    pET-21a_3xNLS_SpCas9_protein_expression
SOURCE      synthetic DNA construct
  ORGANISM  synthetic DNA construct
REFERENCE   1 (bases 1 to 9674)
  AUTHORS   Wu Y, Zeng J, Roscoe BP, Liu P, Yao Q, Lazzarotto CR, Clement K,
            Cole MA, Luk K, Baricordi C, Shen AH, Ren C, Esrick EB, Manis JP,
            Dorfman DM, Williams DA, Biffi A, Brugnara C, Biasco L, Brendel C,
            Pinello L, Tsai SQ, Wolfe SA, Bauer DE
  TITLE     Highly efficient therapeutic gene editing of human hematopoietic
            stem cells.
  JOURNAL   Nat Med. 2019 May;25(5):776-783. doi: 10.1038/s41591-019-0401-y.
            Epub 2019 Mar 25.
  PUBMED    30911135
REFERENCE   2 (bases 1 to 9674)
  AUTHORS   .
  TITLE     Direct Submission
  JOURNAL   Exported May 12, 2021 from SnapGene Server 1.1.58
            http://www.snapgene.com
FEATURES             Location/Qualifiers
     source          1..9674
                     /organism="synthetic DNA construct"
                     /mol_type="other DNA"
     primer_bind     964..983
                     /label=LacI-R
                     /note="LacI, reverse primer"
     promoter        complement(1003..1080)
                     /gene="lacI"
                     /label=lacI promoter
     primer_bind     1286..1305
                     /label=pBRrevBam
                     /note="pBR322 vectors, tet region, downstream of BamHI,
                     reverse primer"
     primer_bind     1389..1408
                     /label=T7
                     /note="T7 promoter, forward primer"
     promoter        1389..1407
                     /label=T7 promoter
                     /note="promoter for bacteriophage T7 RNA polymerase"
     protein_bind    1408..1432
                     /label=lac operator
                     /bound_moiety="lac repressor encoded by lacI"
                     /note="The lac repressor binds to the lac operator to
                     inhibit transcription in E. coli. This inhibition can be
                     relieved by adding lactose or
                     isopropyl-beta-D-thiogalactopyranoside (IPTG)."
     RBS             1447..1469
                     /note="efficient ribosome binding site from bacteriophage
                     T7 gene 10 (Olins and Rangwala, 1989)"
     CDS             1477..1509
                     /codon_start=1
                     /product="leader peptide from bacteriophage T7 gene 10"
                     /label=T7 tag (gene 10 leader)
                     /note="promotes efficient translation in E. coli"
                     /translation="MASMTGGQQMG"
     CDS             1519..1545
                     /codon_start=1
                     /product="nuclear localization signal (Makkerh et al.,
                     1996)"
                     /label=NLS
                     /translation="PAAKKKKLD"
     CDS             1558..5661
                     /codon_start=1
                     /product="Cas9 (Csn1) endonuclease from the Streptococcus
                     pyogenes Type II CRISPR/Cas system"
                     /label=Cas9
                     /note="generates RNA-guided double strand breaks in DNA"
                     /translation="MDKKYSIGLDIGTNSVGWAVITDEYKVPSKKFKVLGNTDRHSIKK
                     NLIGALLFDSGETAEATRLKRTARRRYTRRKNRICYLQEIFSNEMAKVDDSFFHRLEES
                     FLVEEDKKHERHPIFGNIVDEVAYHEKYPTIYHLRKKLVDSTDKADLRLIYLALAHMIK
                     FRGHFLIEGDLNPDNSDVDKLFIQLVQTYNQLFEENPINASGVDAKAILSARLSKSRRL
                     ENLIAQLPGEKKNGLFGNLIALSLGLTPNFKSNFDLAEDAKLQLSKDTYDDDLDNLLAQ
                     IGDQYADLFLAAKNLSDAILLSDILRVNTEITKAPLSASMIKRYDEHHQDLTLLKALVR
                     QQLPEKYKEIFFDQSKNGYAGYIDGGASQEEFYKFIKPILEKMDGTEELLVKLNREDLL
                     RKQRTFDNGSIPHQIHLGELHAILRRQEDFYPFLKDNREKIEKILTFRIPYYVGPLARG
                     NSRFAWMTRKSEETITPWNFEEVVDKGASAQSFIERMTNFDKNLPNEKVLPKHSLLYEY
                     FTVYNELTKVKYVTEGMRKPAFLSGEQKKAIVDLLFKTNRKVTVKQLKEDYFKKIECFD
                     SVEISGVEDRFNASLGTYHDLLKIIKDKDFLDNEENEDILEDIVLTLTLFEDREMIEER
                     LKTYAHLFDDKVMKQLKRRRYTGWGRLSRKLINGIRDKQSGKTILDFLKSDGFANRNFM
                     QLIHDDSLTFKEDIQKAQVSGQGDSLHEHIANLAGSPAIKKGILQTVKVVDELVKVMGR
                     HKPENIVIEMARENQTTQKGQKNSRERMKRIEEGIKELGSQILKEHPVENTQLQNEKLY
                     LYYLQNGRDMYVDQELDINRLSDYDVDHIVPQSFLKDDSIDNKVLTRSDKNRGKSDNVP
                     SEEVVKKMKNYWRQLLNAKLITQRKFDNLTKAERGGLSELDKAGFIKRQLVETRQITKH
                     VAQILDSRMNTKYDENDKLIREVKVITLKSKLVSDFRKDFQFYKVREINNYHHAHDAYL
                     NAVVGTALIKKYPKLESEFVYGDYKVYDVRKMIAKSEQEIGKATAKYFFYSNIMNFFKT
                     EITLANGEIRKRPLIETNGETGEIVWDKGRDFATVRKVLSMPQVNIVKKTEVQTGGFSK
                     ESILPKRNSDKLIARKKDWDPKKYGGFDSPTVAYSVLVVAKVEKGKSKKLKSVKELLGI
                     TIMERSSFEKNPIDFLEAKGYKEVKKDLIIKLPKYSLFELENGRKRMLASAGELQKGNE
                     LALPSKYVNFLYLASHYEKLKGSPEDNEQKQLFVEQHKHYLDEIIEQISEFSKRVILAD
                     ANLDKVLSAYNKHRDKPIREQAENIIHLFTLTNLGAPAAFKYFDTTIDRKRYTSTKEVL
                     DATLIHQSITGLYETRIDLSQLGGD"
     CDS             5707..5727
                     /codon_start=1
                     /product="nuclear localization signal of SV40 (simian virus
                     40) large T antigen"
                     /label=SV40 NLS
                     /translation="PKKKRKV"
     CDS             5740..5787
                     /codon_start=1
                     /product="bipartite nuclear localization signal from
                     nucleoplasmin"
                     /label=nucleoplasmin NLS
                     /translation="KRPAATKKAGQAKKKK"
     CDS             5794..5811
                     /codon_start=1
                     /product="6xHis affinity tag"
                     /label=6xHis
                     /translation="HHHHHH"
     primer_bind     complement(5864..5882)
                     /label=T7 Term
                     /note="T7 terminator, reverse primer"
     terminator      5878..5925
                     /label=T7 terminator
                     /note="transcription terminator for bacteriophage T7 RNA
                     polymerase"
     rep_origin      5962..6417
                     /direction=RIGHT
                     /label=f1 ori
                     /note="f1 bacteriophage origin of replication; arrow
                     indicates direction of (+) strand synthesis"
     primer_bind     complement(6049..6068)
                     /label=F1ori-R
                     /note="F1 origin, reverse primer"
     primer_bind     6259..6280
                     /label=F1ori-F
                     /note="F1 origin, forward primer"
     promoter        6443..6547
                     /gene="bla"
                     /label=AmpR promoter
     CDS             6548..7408
                     /codon_start=1
                     /gene="bla"
                     /product="beta-lactamase"
                     /label=AmpR
                     /note="confers resistance to ampicillin, carbenicillin, and
                     related antibiotics"
                     /translation="MSIQHFRVALIPFFAAFCLPVFAHPETLVKVKDAEDQLGARVGYI
                     ELDLNSGKILESFRPEERFPMMSTFKVLLCGAVLSRIDAGQEQLGRRIHYSQNDLVEYS
                     PVTEKHLTDGMTVRELCSAAITMSDNTAANLLLTTIGGPKELTAFLHNMGDHVTRLDRW
                     EPELNEAIPNDERDTTMPAAMATTLRKLLTGELLTLASRQQLIDWMEADKVAGPLLRSA
                     LPAGWFIADKSGAGERGSRGIIAALGPDGKPSRIVVIYTTGSQATMDERNRQIAEIGAS
                     LIKHW"
     primer_bind     complement(6766..6785)
                     /label=Amp-R
                     /note="Ampicillin resistance gene, reverse primer"
     rep_origin      7579..8167
                     /direction=RIGHT
                     /label=ori
                     /note="high-copy-number ColE1/pMB1/pBR322/pUC origin of
                     replication"
     primer_bind     8068..8087
                     /label=pBR322ori-F
                     /note="pBR322 origin, forward primer"
     primer_bind     8321..8338
                     /label=L4440
                     /note="L4440 vector, forward primer"
     misc_feature    8353..8492
                     /label=bom
                     /note="basis of mobility region from pBR322"
     primer_bind     complement(8418..8437)
                     /label=pRS-marker
                     /note="pRS vectors, use to sequence yeast selectable
                     marker"
     primer_bind     8578..8600
                     /label=pGEX 3'
                     /note="pGEX vectors, reverse primer"
     CDS             complement(8594..8785)
                     /codon_start=1
                     /gene="rop"
                     /product="Rop protein, which maintains plasmids at low copy
                     number"
                     /label=rop
                     /translation="MTKQEKTALNMARFIRSQTLTLLEKLNELDADEQADICESLHDHA
                     DELYRSCLARFGDDGENL"
     CDS             complement(9594..1002)
                     /codon_start=1
                     /gene="lacI"
                     /product="lac repressor"
                     /label=lacI
                     /note="The lac repressor binds to the lac operator to
                     inhibit transcription in E. coli. This inhibition can be
                     relieved by adding lactose or
                     isopropyl-beta-D-thiogalactopyranoside (IPTG)."
                     /translation="MKPVTLYDVAEYAGVSYQTVSRVVNQASHVSAKTREKVEAAMAEL
                     NYIPNRVAQQLAGKQSLLIGVATSSLALHAPSQIVAAIKSRADQLGASVVVSMVERSGV
                     EACKAAVHNLLAQRVSGLIINYPLDDQDAIAVEAACTNVPALFLDVSDQTPINSIIFSH
                     EDGTRLGVEHLVALGHQQIALLAGPLSSVSARLRLAGWHKYLTRNQIQPIAEREGDWSA
                     MSGFQQTMQMLNEGIVPTAMLVANDQMALGAMRAITESGLRVGADISVVGYDDTEDSSC
                     YIPPLTTIKQDFRLLGQTSVDRLLQLSQGQAVKGNQLLPVSLVKRKTTLAPNTQTASPR
                     ALADSLMQLARQVSRLESGQ"
ORIGIN
        1 cgtattgggc gccagggtgg tttttctttt caccagtgag acgggcaaca gctgattgcc
       61 cttcaccgcc tggccctgag agagttgcag caagcggtcc acgctggttt gccccagcag
      121 gcgaaaatcc tgtttgatgg tggttaacgg cgggatataa catgagctgt cttcggtatc
      181 gtcgtatccc actaccgaga tatccgcacc aacgcgcagc ccggactcgg taatggcgcg
      241 cattgcgccc agcgccatct gatcgttggc aaccagcatc gcagtgggaa cgatgccctc
      301 attcagcatt tgcatggttt gttgaaaacc ggacatggca ctccagtcgc cttcccgttc
      361 cgctatcggc tgaatttgat tgcgagtgag atatttatgc cagccagcca gacgcagacg
      421 cgccgagaca gaacttaatg ggcccgctaa cagcgcgatt tgctggtgac ccaatgcgac
      481 cagatgctcc acgcccagtc gcgtaccgtc ttcatgggag aaaataatac tgttgatggg
      541 tgtctggtca gagacatcaa gaaataacgc cggaacatta gtgcaggcag cttccacagc
      601 aatggcatcc tggtcatcca gcggatagtt aatgatcagc ccactgacgc gttgcgcgag
      661 aagattgtgc accgccgctt tacaggcttc gacgccgctt cgttctacca tcgacaccac
      721 cacgctggca cccagttgat cggcgcgaga tttaatcgcc gcgacaattt gcgacggcgc
      781 gtgcagggcc agactggagg tggcaacgcc aatcagcaac gactgtttgc ccgccagttg
      841 ttgtgccacg cggttgggaa tgtaattcag ctccgccatc gccgcttcca ctttttcccg
      901 cgttttcgca gaaacgtggc tggcctggtt caccacgcgg gaaacggtct gataagagac
      961 accggcatac tctgcgacat cgtataacgt tactggtttc acattcacca ccctgaattg
     1021 actctcttcc gggcgctatc atgccatacc gcgaaaggtt ttgcgccatt cgatggtgtc
     1081 cgggatctcg acgctctccc ttatgcgact cctgcattag gaagcagccc agtagtaggt
     1141 tgaggccgtt gagcaccgcc gccgcaagga atggtgcatg caaggagatg gcgcccaaca
     1201 gtcccccggc cacggggcct gccaccatac ccacgccgaa acaagcgctc atgagcccga
     1261 agtggcgagc ccgatcttcc ccatcggtga tgtcggcgat ataggcgcca gcaaccgcac
     1321 ctgtggcgcc ggtgatgccg gccacgatgc gtccggcgta gaggatcgag atctcgatcc
     1381 cgcgaaatta atacgactca ctatagggga attgtgagcg gataacaatt cccctctaga
     1441 aataattttg tttaacttta agaaggagat atacatatgg ctagcatgac tggtggacag
     1501 caaatgggtc gcgccgctcc ggcagctaag aaaaagaaac tggatggcag cgtcgacatg
     1561 gataagaaat actcaatagg cttagatatc ggcacaaata gcgtcggatg ggcggtgatc
     1621 actgatgaat ataaggttcc gtctaaaaag ttcaaggttc tgggaaatac agaccgccac
     1681 agtatcaaaa aaaatcttat aggggctctt ttatttgaca gtggagagac agcggaagcg
     1741 actcgtctca aacggacagc tcgtagaagg tatacacgtc ggaagaatcg tatttgttat
     1801 ctacaggaga ttttttcaaa tgagatggcg aaagtagatg atagtttctt tcatcgactt
     1861 gaagagtctt ttttggtgga agaagacaag aagcatgaac gtcatcctat ttttggaaat
     1921 atagtagatg aagttgctta tcatgagaaa tatccaacta tctatcatct gcgaaaaaaa
     1981 ttggtagatt ctactgataa agcggatttg cgcttaatct atttggcctt agcgcatatg
     2041 attaagtttc gtggtcattt tttgattgag ggagatttaa atcctgataa tagtgatgtg
     2101 gacaaactat ttatccagtt ggtacaaacc tacaatcaat tatttgaaga aaaccctatt
     2161 aacgcaagtg gagtagatgc taaagcgatt ctttctgcac gattgagtaa atcaagacga
     2221 ttagaaaatc tcattgctca gctccccggt gagaagaaaa atggcttatt tgggaatctc
     2281 attgctttgt cattgggttt gacccctaat tttaaatcaa attttgattt ggcagaagat
     2341 gctaaattac agctttcaaa agatacttac gatgatgatt tagataattt attggcgcaa
     2401 attggagatc aatatgctga tttgtttttg gcagctaaga atttatcaga tgctatttta
     2461 ctttcagata tcctaagagt aaatactgaa ataactaagg ctcccctatc agcttcaatg
     2521 attaaacgct acgatgaaca tcatcaagac ttgactcttt taaaagcttt agttcgacaa
     2581 caacttccag aaaagtataa agaaatcttt tttgatcaat caaaaaacgg atatgcaggt
     2641 tatattgatg ggggagctag ccaagaagaa ttttataaat ttatcaaacc aattttagaa
     2701 aaaatggatg gtactgagga attattggtg aaactaaatc gtgaagattt gctgcgcaag
     2761 caacggacct ttgacaacgg ctctattccc catcaaattc acttgggtga gctgcatgct
     2821 attttgagaa gacaagaaga cttttatcca tttttaaaag acaatcgtga gaagattgaa
     2881 aaaatcttga cttttcgaat tccttattat gttggtccat tggcgcgtgg caatagtcgt
     2941 tttgcatgga tgactcggaa gtctgaagaa acaattaccc catggaattt tgaagaagtt
     3001 gtcgataaag gtgcttcagc tcaatcattt attgaacgca tgacaaactt tgataaaaat
     3061 cttccaaatg aaaaagtact accaaaacat agtttgcttt atgagtattt tacggtttat
     3121 aacgaattga caaaggtcaa atatgttact gaaggaatgc gaaaaccagc atttctttca
     3181 ggtgaacaga agaaagccat tgttgattta ctcttcaaaa caaatcgaaa agtaaccgtt
     3241 aagcaattaa aagaagatta tttcaaaaaa atagaatgtt ttgatagtgt tgaaatttca
     3301 ggagttgaag atagatttaa tgcttcatta ggtacctacc atgatttgct aaaaattatt
     3361 aaagataaag attttttgga taatgaagaa aatgaagata tcttagagga tattgtttta
     3421 acattgacct tatttgaaga tagggagatg attgaggaaa gacttaaaac atatgctcac
     3481 ctctttgatg ataaggtgat gaaacagctt aaacgtcgcc gttatactgg ttggggacgt
     3541 ttgtctcgaa aattgattaa tggtattagg gataagcaat ctggcaaaac aatattagat
     3601 tttttgaaat cagatggttt tgccaatcgc aattttatgc agctgatcca tgatgatagt
     3661 ttgacattta aagaagacat tcaaaaagca caagtgtctg gacaaggcga tagtttacat
     3721 gaacatattg caaatttagc tggtagccct gctattaaaa aaggtatttt acagactgta
     3781 aaagttgttg atgaattggt caaagtaatg gggcggcata agccagaaaa tatcgttatt
     3841 gaaatggcac gtgaaaatca gacaactcaa aagggccaga aaaattcgcg agagcgtatg
     3901 aaacgaatcg aagaaggtat caaagaatta ggaagtcaga ttcttaaaga gcatcctgtt
     3961 gaaaatactc aattgcaaaa tgaaaagctc tatctctatt atctccaaaa tggaagagac
     4021 atgtatgtgg accaagaatt agatattaat cgtttaagtg attatgatgt cgatcacatt
     4081 gttccacaaa gtttccttaa agacgattca atagacaata aggtcttaac gcgttctgat
     4141 aaaaatcgtg gtaaatcgga taacgttcca agtgaagaag tagtcaaaaa gatgaaaaac
     4201 tattggagac aacttctaaa cgccaagtta atcactcaac gtaagtttga taatttaacg
     4261 aaagctgaac gtggaggttt gagtgaactt gataaagctg gttttatcaa acgccaattg
     4321 gttgaaactc gccaaatcac taagcatgtg gcacaaattt tggatagtcg catgaatact
     4381 aaatacgatg aaaatgataa acttattcga gaggttaaag tgattacctt aaaatctaaa
     4441 ttagtttctg acttccgaaa agatttccaa ttctataaag tacgtgagat taacaattac
     4501 catcatgccc atgatgcgta tctaaatgcc gtcgttggaa ctgctttgat taagaaatat
     4561 ccaaaacttg aatcggagtt tgtctatggt gattataaag tttatgatgt tcgtaaaatg
     4621 attgctaagt ctgagcaaga aataggcaaa gcaaccgcaa aatatttctt ttactctaat
     4681 atcatgaact tcttcaaaac agaaattaca cttgcaaatg gagagattcg caaacgccct
     4741 ctaatcgaaa ctaatgggga aactggagaa attgtctggg ataaagggcg agattttgcc
     4801 acagtgcgca aagtattgtc catgccccaa gtcaatattg tcaagaaaac agaagtacag
     4861 acaggcggat tctccaagga gtcaatttta ccaaaaagaa attcggacaa gcttattgct
     4921 cgtaaaaaag actgggatcc aaaaaaatat ggtggttttg atagtccaac ggtagcttat
     4981 tcagtcctag tggttgctaa ggtggaaaaa gggaaatcga agaagttaaa atccgttaaa
     5041 gagttactag ggatcacaat tatggaaaga agttcctttg aaaaaaatcc gattgacttt
     5101 ttagaagcta aaggatataa ggaagttaaa aaagacttaa tcattaaact acctaaatat
     5161 agtctttttg agttagaaaa cggtcgtaaa cggatgctgg ctagtgccgg agaattacaa
     5221 aaaggaaatg agctggctct gccaagcaaa tatgtgaatt ttttatattt agctagtcat
     5281 tatgaaaagt tgaagggtag tccagaagat aacgaacaaa aacaattgtt tgtggagcag
     5341 cataagcatt atttagatga gattattgag caaatcagtg aattttctaa gcgtgttatt
     5401 ttagcagatg ccaatttaga taaagttctt agtgcatata acaaacatag agacaaacca
     5461 atacgtgaac aagcagaaaa tattattcat ttatttacgt tgacgaatct tggagctccc
     5521 gctgctttta aatattttga tacaacaatt gatcgtaaac gatatacgtc tacaaaagaa
     5581 gttttagatg ccactcttat ccatcaatcc atcactggtc tttatgaaac acgcattgat
     5641 ttgagtcagc taggaggtga caccggtggt ggtcccgggg gtggtgcggc cgcaggcagc
     5701 ggaagcccta agaaaaaacg aaaagttggc agcggaagca aaaggccggc ggccacgaaa
     5761 aaggccggcc aggcaaaaaa gaaaaagctc gagcaccacc accaccacca ctgagatccg
     5821 gctgctaaca aagcccgaaa ggaagctgag ttggctgctg ccaccgctga gcaataacta
     5881 gcataacccc ttggggcctc taaacgggtc ttgaggggtt ttttgctgaa aggaggaact
     5941 atatccggat tggcgaatgg gnnnnnnnnn nnnnnnnnnn nnnnnnnnnn nnnnnnnnnn
     6001 nnnnnnnnnn nnnnnnnnnn nnnnnnnnnn nnnnnnnnnn nnnnnnnnnn nnnnnnnnnn
     6061 nnnnnnnnnn nnnnnnnnnn nnnnncnnnn nnnnnnnnnn nnnnnnnnnn nnnnnnnnnn
     6121 nnnnnnnnnn nnnnnnnnnn nnnnnnnnnn nnnnnnnnnn nnnnnnnnnn nnnnnnnann
     6181 nnnnnnnnnn nnnnnnnnnn nnnnnnnnnn nnnnnnnnnn nnnnnnncct ttgacgttgg
     6241 agtccacgtt ctttaatagt ggactcttgt tccaaactgg aacaacactc aaccctatct
     6301 cggtctattc ttttgattta taagggattt tgccgatttc ggcctattgg ttaaaaaatg
     6361 agctgattta acaaaaattt aacgcgaatt ttaacaaaat attaacgctt acaatttagg
     6421 tggcactttt cggggaaatg tgcgcggaac ccctatttgt ttatttttct aaatacattc
     6481 aaatatgtat ccgctcatga gacaataacc ctgataaatg cttcaataat attgaaaaag
     6541 gaagagtatg agtattcaac atttccgtgt cgcccttatt cccttttttg cggcattttg
     6601 ccttcctgtt tttgctcacc cagaaacgct ggtgaaagta aaagatgctg aagatcagtt
     6661 gggtgcacga gtgggttaca tcgaactgga tctcaacagc ggtaagatcc ttgagagttt
     6721 tcgccccgaa gaacgttttc caatgatgag cacttttaaa gttctgctat gtggcgcggt
     6781 attatcccgt attgacgccg ggcaagagca actcggtcgc cgcatacact attctcagaa
     6841 tgacttggtt gagtactcac cagtcacaga aaagcatctt acggatggca tgacagtaag
     6901 agaattatgc agtgctgcca taaccatgag tgataacact gcggccaact tacttctgac
     6961 aacgatcgga ggaccgaagg agctaaccgc ttttttgcac aacatggggg atcatgtaac
     7021 tcgccttgat cgttgggaac cggagctgaa tgaagccata ccaaacgacg agcgtgacac
     7081 cacgatgcct gcagcaatgg caacaacgtt gcgcaaacta ttaactggcg aactacttac
     7141 tctagcttcc cggcaacaat taatagactg gatggaggcg gataaagttg caggaccact
     7201 tctgcgctcg gcccttccgg ctggctggtt tattgctgat aaatctggag ccggtgagcg
     7261 tgggtctcgc ggtatcattg cagcactggg gccagatggt aagccctccc gtatcgtagt
     7321 tatctacacg acggggagtc aggcaactat ggatgaacga aatagacaga tcgctgagat
     7381 aggtgcctca ctgattaagc attggtaact gtcagaccaa gtttactcat atatacttta
     7441 gattgattta aaacttcatt tttaatttaa aaggatctag gtgaagatcc tttttgataa
     7501 tctcatgacc aaaatccctt aacgtgagtt ttcgttccac tgagcgtcag accccgtaga
     7561 aaagatcaaa ggatcttctt gagatccttt ttttctgcgc gtaatctgct gcttgcaaac
     7621 aaaaaaacca ccgctaccag cggtggtttg tttgccggat caagagctac caactctttt
     7681 tccgaaggta actggcttca gcagagcgca gataccaaat actgtccttc tagtgtagcc
     7741 gtagttaggc caccacttca agaactctgt agcaccgcct acatacctcg ctctgctaat
     7801 cctgttacca gtggctgctg ccagtggcga taagtcgtgt cttaccgggt tggactcaag
     7861 acgatagtta ccggataagg cgcagcggtc gggctgaacg gggggttcgt gcacacagcc
     7921 cagcttggag cgaacgacct acaccgaact gagataccta cagcgtgagc tatgagaaag
     7981 cgccacgctt cccgaaggga gaaaggcgga caggtatccg gtaagcggca gggtcggaac
     8041 aggagagcgc acgagggagc ttccaggggg aaacgcctgg tatctttata gtcctgtcgg
     8101 gtttcgccac ctctgacttg agcgtcgatt tttgtgatgc tcgtcagggg ggcggagcct
     8161 atggaaaaac gccagcaacg cggccttttt acggttcctg gccttttgct ggccttttgc
     8221 tcacatgttc tttcctgcgt tatcccctga ttctgtggat aaccgtatta ccgcctttga
     8281 gtgagctgat accgctcgcc gcagccgaac gaccgagcgc agcgagtcag tgagcgagga
     8341 agcggaagag cgcctgatgc ggtattttct ccttacgcat ctgtgcggta tttcacaccg
     8401 caatggtgca ctctcagtac aatctgctct gatgccgcat agttaagcca gtatacactc
     8461 cgctatcgct acgtgactgg gtcatggctg cgccccgaca cccgccaaca cccgctgacg
     8521 cgccctgacg ggcttgtctg ctcccggcat ccgcttacag acaagctgtg accgtctccg
     8581 ggagctgcat gtgtcagagg ttttcaccgt catcaccgaa acgcgcgagg cagctgcggt
     8641 aaagctcatc agcgtggtcg tgaagcgatt cacagatgtc tgcctgttca tccgcgtcca
     8701 gctcgttgag tttctccaga agcgttaatg tctggcttct gataaagcgg gccatgttaa
     8761 gggcggtttt ttcctgtttg gtcactgatg cctccgtgta agggggattt ctgttcatgg
     8821 gggtaatgat accgatgaaa cgagagagga tgctcacgat acgggttact gatgatgaac
     8881 atgcccggtt actggaacgt tgtgagggta aacaactggc ggtatggatg cggcgggacc
     8941 agagaaaaat cactcagggt caatgccagc gcttcgttaa tacagatgta ggtgttccac
     9001 agggtagcca gcagcatcct gcgatgcaga tccggaacat aatggtgcag ggcgctgact
     9061 tccgcgtttc cagactttac gaaacacgga aaccgaagac cattcatgtt gttgctcagg
     9121 tcgcagacgt tttgcagcag cagtcgcttc acgttcgctc gcgtatcggt gattcattct
     9181 gctaaccagt aaggcaaccc cgccagccta gccgggtcct caacgacagg agcacgatca
     9241 tgcgcacccg tggggccgcc atgccggcga taatggcctg cttctcgccg aaacgtttgg
     9301 tggcgggacc agtgacgaag gcttgagcga gggcgtgcaa gattccgaat accgcaagcg
     9361 acaggccgat catcgtcgcg ctccagcgaa agcggtcctc gccgaaaatg acccagagcg
     9421 ctgccggcac ctgtcctacg agttgcatga taaagaagac agtcataagt gcggcgacga
     9481 tagtcatgcc ccgcgcccac cggaaggagc tgactgggtt gaaggctctc aagggcatcg
     9541 gtcgagatcc cggtgcctaa tgagtgagct aacttacatt aattgcgttg cgctcactgc
     9601 ccgctttcca gtcgggaaac ctgtcgtgcc agctgcatta atgaatcggc caacgcgcgg
     9661 ggagaggcgg tttg
//
